Addgene plasmid #104678: pUG-UBC13
Purpose: Cloning Module
Depositing lab: Marco Trujillo. Depositing organization: Leibniz Institute of Plant Biochemistry (IPB). Publication: UbiGate: a synthetic biology toolbox to analyse ubiquitination. Kowarschik K, Hoehenwarter W, Marillonnet S, Trujillo M. New Phytol. 2018 Mar;217(4):1749-1763. doi: 10.1111/nph.14900. Epub 2017 Nov 30. PubMed 29194629.
Backbone
  Vector backbone: pICH41308
  Backbone manufacturer: self-made
  Backbone size w/o insert (bp): 2251
  Vector type: Synthetic Biology
Growth in bacteria
  Bacterial resistance: Spectinomycin, 50 μg/mL
  Growth temperature: 37°C
  Growth strain: DH5alpha
  Copy number: High Copy
Gene/Insert
  Gene/Insert name: AtUBC13 (alt name: AT3G46460)
  Species: A. thaliana (mustard weed)
  Insert size (bp): 506
  Mutation: BpiI/BsaI sites removed by point-mutation
  Entrez Gene: UBC13 (a.k.a. AT3G46460, ubiquitin-conjugating enzyme 13)
  Cloning method: Restriction Enzyme; 5′ cloning site BpiI (destroyed during cloning); 3′ cloning site BpiI (destroyed during cloning)
  Sequencing primers: 5′ moclof, agcgaggaagcggaagagcg; 3′ moclor, gccacctgacgtctaagaaacc
Terms and licenses: Academic/Nonprofit Terms; Industry Terms: Not Available to Industry
Depositor comments: release insert with BsaI and clone to Level 1 cloning vector
How to cite: pUG-UBC13 was a gift from Marco Trujillo (Addgene plasmid # 104678 ; http://n2t.net/addgene:104678 ; RRID:Addgene_104678)
