[The description below was written by a language model from this plasmid's Addgene catalogue record and pLannotate feature annotations shown in this document.]
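Description:
pUG-UBC13 is a small Golden Gate/MoClo-style cloning module from the UbiGate toolbox, a synthetic biology parts collection built for reconstituting and analysing ubiquitination. It is based on the pICH41308 backbone, a high-copy E. coli plasmid that replicates from a ColE1/pUC-type origin and is selected with spectinomycin through the aadA aminoglycoside adenylyltransferase gene, which lies downstream of a bla (AmpR) promoter. The short integrase, gentamicin-resistance, lacI and RSF-origin matches in the automated annotation are only fragments. They are most likely remnants of the resistance cassette and backbone, not functional elements.

The insert is the coding sequence of Arabidopsis thaliana UBC13 (AT3G46460), a ubiquitin-conjugating (E2) enzyme that accepts ubiquitin from the E1 and transfers it to target proteins. It is annotated as contributing to multiubiquitin chain formation. Internal BpiI and BsaI recognition sites were removed by point mutation so that the sequence is compatible with type IIS assembly. The fragment was inserted using BpiI, whose sites were destroyed in the process. According to the depositor, the module is released with BsaI and ligated into a Level 1 vector.

No promoter, terminator or tag for expressing UBC13 is annotated, so the plasmid serves as a storage and donor part, not as an expression construct. Expression elements would come from the other modules and the acceptor vector during assembly. The depositor's sequence and the repository's sequencing result show the same functional features in the same order. They differ by two nucleotides in length and in their start coordinates.
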