Features (pLannotate 1.2.2; 7 found; start..end, strand, type, name):
    110..214     +  promoter       AmpR promoter: bla
    205..285     -  CDS            int (fragment): INT2_ECOLX - Protein inferred from homology: Swiss-Prot protein existence level 3. Putative integrase believed to be involved in the insertion of antibiotic resistance genes into plasmids and transposons. From Escherichia coli.
    371..427     +  CDS            GmR (fragment): gentamycin acetyltransferase; aacC1; confers resistance to gentamycin
    434..1222    +  CDS            aadA: S3AD_ECOLX - Experimental evidence at protein level: Swiss-Prot protein existence level 1. Mediates bacterial resistance to the antibiotics streptomycin and spectinomycin. From Escherichia coli.
   1396..1984    +  rep_origin     ori: high-copy-number ColE1/pMB1/pBR322/pUC origin of replication
   2167..2216    +  CDS            lacI (fragment): lac repressor; lacI; The lac repressor binds to the lac operator to inhibit transcription in E. coli. This inhibition can be relieved by adding lactose or isopropyl-β-D-thiogalactopyranoside (IPTG).
   2233..2730    +  CDS            UBC13: UBC13_ARATH - Experimental evidence at transcript level: Swiss-Prot protein existence level 2. Accepts the ubiquitin from the E1 complex and catalyzes its covalent attachment to other proteins. Involved in the formation of multiubiquitin chains. Signal the protein for selective degradation. From Arabidopsis thaliana (Mouse-ear cress).
>Addgene plasmid #104678 | pUG-UBC13 | depositor full sequence | sequence record 198507 | Full Sequence
GTGGCTCTTCAGTGGACGAAAGGGCCTCGTGATACGCCTATTTTTATAGGTTAATGTCATGATAATAATG
GTTTCTTAGACGTCAGGTGGCACTTTTCGGGGAAATGTGCGCGGAACCCCTATTTGTTTATTTTTCTAAA
TACATTCAAATATGTATCCGCTCATGAGACAATAACCCTGATAAATGCTTCAATAATATTGAAAAAGGAA
GAGTATGCGCTCACGCAACTGGTCCAGAACCTTGACCGAACGCAGCGGTGGTAACGGCGCAGTGGCGGTT
TTCATGGCTTGTTATGACTGTTTTTTTGGGGTACAGTCTATGCCTCGGGCATCCAAGCAGCAAGCGCGTT
ACGCCGTGGGTCGATGTTTGATGTTATGGAGCAGCAACGATGTTACGCAGCAGGGCAGTCGCCCTAAAAC
AAAGTTAAACATCATGAGGGAAGCGGTGATCGCCGAAGTATCGACTCAACTATCAGAGGTAGTTGGCGTC
ATCGAGCGCCATCTCGAACCGACGTTGCTGGCCGTACATTTGTACGGCTCCGCAGTGGATGGCGGCCTGA
AGCCACACAGCGATATTGATTTGCTGGTTACGGTGACCGTAAGGCTTGATGAAACAACGCGGCGAGCTTT
GATCAACGACCTTTTGGAAACTTCGGCTTCCCCTGGAGAGAGCGAGATTCTCCGCGCTGTAGAAGTCACC
ATTGTTGTGCACGACGACATCATTCCGTGGCGTTATCCAGCTAAGCGCGAACTGCAATTTGGAGAATGGC
AGCGCAATGACATTCTTGCAGGTATCTTCGAGCCAGCCACGATCGACATTGATCTGGCTATCTTGCTGAC
AAAAGCAAGAGAACATAGCGTTGCCTTGGTAGGTCCAGCGGCGGAGGAACTCTTTGATCCGGTTCCTGAA
CAGGATCTATTTGAGGCGCTAAATGAAACCTTAACGCTATGGAACTCGCCGCCCGACTGGGCTGGCGATG
AGCGAAATGTAGTGCTTACGTTGTCCCGCATTTGGTACAGCGCAGTAACCGGCAAAATCGCGCCGAAGGA
TGTCGCTGCCGACTGGGCAATGGAGCGCCTGCCGGCCCAGTATCAGCCCGTCATACTTGAAGCTAGACAG
GCTTATCTTGGACAAGAAGAAGATCGCTTGGCCTCGCGCGCAGATCAGTTGGAAGAATTTGTCCATTACG
TAAAAGGCGAGATCACCAAGGTAGTCGGCAAATAACTGTCAGACCAAGTTTACTCATATATACTTTAGAT
TGATTTAAAACTTCATTTTTAATTTAAAAGGATCTAGGTGAAGATCCTTTTTGATAATCTCATGACCAAA
ATCCCTTAACGTGAGTTTTCGTTCCACTGAGCGTCAGACCCCGTAGAAAAGATCAAAGGATCTTCTTGAG
ATCCTTTTTTTCTGCGCGTAATCTGCTGCTTGCAAACAAAAAAACCACCGCTACCAGCGGTGGTTTGTTT
GCCGGATCAAGAGCTACCAACTCTTTTTCCGAAGGTAACTGGCTTCAGCAGAGCGCAGATACCAAATACT
GTCCTTCTAGTGTAGCCGTAGTTAGGCCACCACTTCAAGAACTCTGTAGCACCGCCTACATACCTCGCTC
TGCTAATCCTGTTACCAGTGGCTGCTGCCAGTGGCGATAAGTCGTGTCTTACCGGGTTGGACTCAAGACG
ATAGTTACCGGATAAGGCGCAGCGGTCGGGCTGAACGGGGGGTTCGTGCACACAGCCCAGCTTGGAGCGA
ACGACCTACACCGAACTGAGATACCTACAGCGTGAGCTATGAGAAAGCGCCACGCTTCCCGAAGGGAGAA
AGGCGGACAGGTATCCGGTAAGCGGCAGGGTCGGAACAGGAGAGCGCACGAGGGAGCTTCCAGGGGGAAA
CGCCTGGTATCTTTATAGTCCTGTCGGGTTTCGCCACCTCTGACTTGAGCGTCGATTTTTGTGATGCTCG
TCAGGGGGGCGGAGCCTATGGAAAAACGCCAGCAACGCGGCCTTTTTACGGTTCCTGGCCTTTTGCTGGC
CTTTTGCTCACATGTTCTTTCCTGCGTTATCCCCTGATTCTGTGGATAACCGTATTACCGCCTTTGAGTG
AGCTGATACCGCTCGCCGCAGCCGAACGACCGAGCGCAGCGAGTCAGTGAGCGAGGAAGCGGAAGAGCGC
CCAATACGCAAACCGCCTCTCCCCGCGCGTTGGCCGATTCATTAATCACTCTGTGGTCTCAAATGAACTC
ACAAGCTTGTCTACTTCTTCAGAAACAGCTTAAAGATCTTTGTAAGCATCCTGTAGATGGATTCTCTGCT
GGTTTAGTTGATGAGAAGAATATATTCGAATGGAGCGTAACTATTATTGGACCTCCTGATACTCTCTATG
AAGGAGGATTTTTCTATGCCATTATGTCATTCCCACAAAACTATCCTAATAGCCCACCTACGGTGCGGTT
TACTTCAGATATTTGGCATCCTAACGTTTATCCCGATGGCCGCGTTTGTATATCTATTCTACATCCTCCT
GGTGATGATCCAAGTGGATATGAGCTTGCAAGTGAGCGTTGGACGCCTGTTCACACAGTTGAGAGTATCA
TGTTGAGTATTATATCAATGCTCTCTGGTCCCAACGACGAATCTCCAGCAAACGTTGAGGCTGCTAAAGA
ATGGAGAGAGAAGAGAGATGAGTTCAAGAAGAAAGTGAGCCGTTGTGTCAGAAAGTCTCAAGAAATGTTT
TGAGCTTTGAGACCACGAA
