Features (pLannotate 1.2.2; 8 found; start..end, strand, type, name):
     31..164     +  rep_origin     RSF ori (fragment): Plasmids containing the RSF 1030 origin of replication can be propagated in E. coli cells that contain additional plasmids with compatible origins.
    166..215     +  CDS            lacI (fragment): lac repressor; lacI; The lac repressor binds to the lac operator to inhibit transcription in E. coli. This inhibition can be relieved by adding lactose or isopropyl-β-D-thiogalactopyranoside (IPTG).
    232..729     +  CDS            UBC13: UBC13_ARATH - Experimental evidence at transcript level: Swiss-Prot protein existence level 2. Accepts the ubiquitin from the E1 complex and catalyzes its covalent attachment to other proteins. Involved in the formation of multiubiquitin chains. Signal the protein for selective degradation. From Arabidopsis thaliana (Mouse-ear cress).
    858..962     +  promoter       AmpR promoter: bla
    953..1033    -  CDS            int (fragment): INT2_ECOLX - Protein inferred from homology: Swiss-Prot protein existence level 3. Putative integrase believed to be involved in the insertion of antibiotic resistance genes into plasmids and transposons. From Escherichia coli.
   1121..1177    +  CDS            GmR (fragment): gentamycin acetyltransferase; aacC1; confers resistance to gentamycin
   1184..1972    +  CDS            aadA: S3AD_ECOLX - Experimental evidence at protein level: Swiss-Prot protein existence level 1. Mediates bacterial resistance to the antibiotics streptomycin and spectinomycin. From Escherichia coli.
   2146..2734    +  rep_origin     ori: high-copy-number ColE1/pMB1/pBR322/pUC origin of replication
>Addgene plasmid #104678 | pUG-UBC13 | addgene full sequence | sequence record 205846 | Addgene NGS Result
CTTTTTACGGTTCCTGGCCTTTTGCTGGCCTTTTGCTCACATGTTCTTTCCTGCGTTATCCCCTGATTCT
GTGGATAACCGTATTACCGCCTTTGAGTGAGCTGATACCGCTCGCCGCAGCCGAACGACCGAGCGCAGCG
AGTCAGTGAGCGAGGAAGCGGAAGAGCGCCCAATACGCAAACCGCCTCTCCCCGCGCGTTGGCCGATTCA
TTAATCACTCTGTGGTCTCAAATGAACTCACAAGCTTGTCTACTTCTTCAGAAACAGCTTAAAGATCTTT
GTAAGCATCCTGTAGATGGATTCTCTGCTGGTTTAGTTGATGAGAAGAATATATTCGAATGGAGCGTAAC
TATTATTGGACCTCCTGATACTCTCTATGAAGGAGGATTTTTCTATGCCATTATGTCATTCCCACAAAAC
TATCCTAATAGCCCACCTACGGTGCGGTTTACTTCAGATATTTGGCATCCTAACGTTTATCCCGATGGCC
GCGTTTGTATATCTATTCTACATCCTCCTGGTGATGATCCAAGTGGATATGAGCTTGCAAGTGAGCGTTG
GACGCCTGTTCACACAGTTGAGAGTATCATGTTGAGTATTATATCAATGCTCTCTGGTCCCAACGACGAA
TCTCCAGCAAACGTTGAGGCTGCTAAAGAATGGAGAGAGAAGAGAGATGAGTTCAAGAAGAAAGTGAGCC
GTTGTGTCAGAAAGTCTCAAGAAATGTTTTGAGCTTTGAGACCACGAAGTGGCTCTTCAGTGGACGAAAG
GGCCTCGTGATACGCCTATTTTTATAGGTTAATGTCATGATAATAATGGTTTCTTAGACGTCAGGTGGCA
CTTTTCGGGGAAATGTGCGCGGAACCCCTATTTGTTTATTTTTCTAAATACATTCAAATATGTATCCGCT
CATGAGACAATAACCCTGATAAATGCTTCAATAATATTGAAAAAGGAAGAGTATGCGCTCACGCAACTGG
TCCAGAACCTTGACCGAACGCAGCGGTGGTAACGGCGCAGTGGCGGTTTTCATGGCTTGTTATGACTGTT
TTTTTTTGGGGTACAGTCTATGCCTCGGGCATCCAAGCAGCAAGCGCGTTACGCCGTGGGTCGATGTTTG
ATGTTATGGAGCAGCAACGATGTTACGCAGCAGGGCAGTCGCCCTAAAACAAAGTTAAACATCATGAGGG
AAGCGGTGATCGCCGAAGTATCGACTCAACTATCAGAGGTAGTTGGCGTCATCGAGCGCCATCTCGAACC
GACGTTGCTGGCCGTACATTTGTACGGCTCCGCAGTGGATGGCGGCCTGAAGCCACACAGCGATATTGAT
TTGCTGGTTACGGTGACCGTAAGGCTTGATGAAACAACGCGGCGAGCTTTGATCAACGACCTTTTGGAAA
CTTCGGCTTCCCCTGGAGAGAGCGAGATTCTCCGCGCTGTAGAAGTCACCATTGTTGTGCACGACGACAT
CATTCCGTGGCGTTATCCAGCTAAGCGCGAACTGCAATTTGGAGAATGGCAGCGCAATGACATTCTTGCA
GGTATCTTCGAGCCAGCCACGATCGACATTGATCTGGCTATCTTGCTGACAAAAGCAAGAGAACATAGCG
TTGCCTTGGTAGGTCCAGCGGCGGAGGAACTCTTTGATCCGGTTCCTGAACAGGATCTATTTGAGGCGCT
AAATGAAACCTTAACGCTATGGAACTCGCCGCCCGACTGGGCTGGCGATGAGCGAAATGTAGTGCTTACG
TTGTCCCGCATTTGGTACAGCGCAGTAACCGGCAAAATCGCGCCGAAGGATGTCGCTGCCGACTGGGCAA
TGGAGCGCCTGCCGGCCCAGTATCAGCCCGTCATACTTGAAGCTAGACAGGCTTATCTTGGACAAGAAGA
AGATCGCTTGGCCTCGCGCGCAGATCAGTTGGAAGAATTTGTCCATTACGTAAAAGGCGAGATCACCAAG
GTAGTCGGCAAATAACTGTCAGACCAAGTTTACTCATATATACTTTAGATTGATTTAAAACTTCATTTTT
AATTTAAAAGGATCTAGGTGAAGATCCTTTTTGATAATCTCATGACCAAAATCCCTTAACGTGAGTTTTC
GTTCCACTGAGCGTCAGACCCCGTAGAAAAGATCAAAGGATCTTCTTGAGATCCTTTTTTTCTGCGCGTA
ATCTGCTGCTTGCAAACAAAAAAACCACCGCTACCAGCGGTGGTTTGTTTGCCGGATCAAGAGCTACCAA
CTCTTTTTCCGAAGGTAACTGGCTTCAGCAGAGCGCAGATACCAAATACTGTTCTTCTAGTGTAGCCGTA
GTTAGGCCACCACTTCAAGAACTCTGTAGCACCGCCTACATACCTCGCTCTGCTAATCCTGTTACCAGTG
GCTGCTGCCAGTGGCGATAAGTCGTGTCTTACCGGGTTGGACTCAAGACGATAGTTACCGGATAAGGCGC
AGCGGTCGGGCTGAACGGGGGGTTCGTGCACACAGCCCAGCTTGGAGCGAACGACCTACACCGAACTGAG
ATACCTACAGCGTGAGCTATGAGAAAGCGCCACGCTTCCCGAAGGGAGAAAGGCGGACAGGTATCCGGTA
AGCGGCAGGGTCGGAACAGGAGAGCGCACGAGGGAGCTTCCAGGGGGAAACGCCTGGTATCTTTATAGTC
CTGTCGGGTTTCGCCACCTCTGACTTGAGCGTCGATTTTTGTGATGCTCGTCAGGGGGGCGGAGCCTATG
GAAAAACGCCAGCAACGCGGC
